Addgene plasmid #75567: TBCK gRNA (BRDN0001149188)
Purpose: 3rd generation lentiviral gRNA plasmid targeting human TBCK
Depositing lab: John Doench & David Root. Depositing organization: Broad Institute. Publication: Optimized sgRNA design to maximize activity and minimize off-target effects of CRISPR-Cas9. Doench JG, Fusi N, Sullender M, Hegde M, Vaimberg EW, Donovan KF, Smith I, Tothova Z, Wilen C, Orchard R, Virgin HW, Listgarten J, Root DE. Nat Biotechnol. 2016 Jan 18. doi: 10.1038/nbt.3437. PubMed 26780180.
Backbone
  Vector backbone: lentiGuide-Puro
  Backbone manufacturer: Zhang Lab (Addgene plasmid # 52963)
  Vector type: Mammalian Expression, Lentiviral, CRISPR
  Selectable markers: Puromycin
Growth in bacteria
  Bacterial resistance: Ampicillin, 100 μg/mL
  Growth temperature: 37°C
  Growth strain: DH5alpha
  Copy number: High Copy
Gene/Insert
  Gene/Insert name: TBCK (alt names: TBCK; NM_001163435.2)
  gRNA/shRNA sequence: ATCAGGATGAGACACTACCC
  Species: H. sapiens (human)
  Entrez Gene: TBCK (a.k.a. TBCKL, HSPC302, MGC16169)
  Promoter: hU6
  Cloning method: Unknown
  Sequencing primers: 5′ U6-F; 3′ pS2-R
Terms and licenses: Academic/Nonprofit Terms; Industry Terms: Not Available to Industry
Depositor comments: The gRNA was designed to target the following Genbank reference sequence(s): NM_001163435.2,NM_001163436.2,NM_001163437.2,NM_001290768.1,NM_033115.4. Note that this plasmid does NOT contain Cas9. It should be used in conjunction with lentiCas9-Blast (Addgene #52962) or otherwise with cell lines already expressing Cas9. Browse the full kinome gRNA library at http://www.addgene.org/pooled-library/broadgpp-human-kinome/ or visit http://www.broadinstitute.org/rnai/public/ for detailed protocols and information.
How to cite: TBCK gRNA (BRDN0001149188) was a gift from John Doench & David Root (Addgene plasmid # 75567 ; http://n2t.net/addgene:75567 ; RRID:Addgene_75567)
