[The description below was written by a language model from this plasmid's Addgene catalogue record and the feature table of its GenBank file.]
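Description:
TBCK gRNA (BRDN0001149188) is a third-generation lentiviral CRISPR guide plasmid built on the lentiGuide-Puro backbone, an 8.3 kb circular construct designed to deliver a single guide RNA against human TBCK into mammalian cells. In bacteria it is maintained through a high-copy ColE1/pUC-type origin with ampicillin selection from the beta-lactamase gene. The backbone also retains an f1 origin, an SV40 origin and poly(A) signal, and lac, T7 and T3 promoter remnants that play no role in the payload.

The viral genome is transcribed from an RSV promoter fused to a truncated HIV-1 5' LTR, which makes packaging Tat-independent. It carries the Psi packaging signal, the Rev response element for nuclear export of the full-length RNA, a cPPT/CTS element, and a self-inactivating 3' LTR with a U3 deletion. Between the LTRs there are two expression units. A human U6 RNA polymerase III promoter drives the TBCK-targeting spacer joined to the Streptococcus pyogenes Cas9 guide scaffold. An EF-1-alpha promoter, including its first intron, drives puromycin N-acetyltransferase for selection of transduced cells, followed by a WPRE to enhance transcript expression.

The guide was designed against several TBCK reference transcripts and belongs to a human kinome gRNA collection. The plasmid does not encode Cas9, so it must be paired with a separate Cas9 lentiviral vector or used in cells that already express Cas9. Its typical use is gene knockout or loss-of-function studies of TBCK.
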