LOCUS       Exported 8323 bp ds-DNA circular SYN 13-MAY-2021
DEFINITION  3rd generation lentiviral gRNA plasmid targeting human TBCK.
ACCESSION   .
VERSION     .
KEYWORDS    TBCK gRNA (BRDN0001149188)
SOURCE      synthetic DNA construct
  ORGANISM  synthetic DNA construct
REFERENCE   1 (bases 1 to 8323)
  AUTHORS   Doench JG, Fusi N, Sullender M, Hegde M, Vaimberg EW, Donovan KF,
            Smith I, Tothova Z, Wilen C, Orchard R, Virgin HW, Listgarten J,
            Root DE
  TITLE     Optimized sgRNA design to maximize activity and minimize off-target
            effects of CRISPR-Cas9.
  JOURNAL   Nat Biotechnol. 2016 Jan 18. doi: 10.1038/nbt.3437.
  PUBMED    26780180
REFERENCE   2 (bases 1 to 8323)
  AUTHORS   .
  TITLE     Direct Submission
  JOURNAL   Exported May 13, 2021 from SnapGene Server 1.1.58
            http://www.snapgene.com
FEATURES             Location/Qualifiers
     source          1..8323
                     /organism="synthetic DNA construct"
                     /mol_type="other DNA"
     promoter        87..1265
                     /label=EF-1-alpha promoter
                     /note="strong constitutive promoter for human elongation
                     factor EF-1-alpha"
     intron          318..1256
                     /label=EF-1-alpha intron A
                     /note="intron upstream of the start codon of human
                     EF-1-alpha"
     primer_bind     1213..1233
                     /label=EF1a-F
                     /note="Human elongation factor-1a promoter, forward primer"
     CDS             1278..1877
                     /codon_start=1
                     /gene="pac from Streptomyces alboniger"
                     /product="puromycin N-acetyltransferase"
                     /label=PuroR
                     /note="confers resistance to puromycin"
                     /translation="MTEYKPTVRLATRDDVPRAVRTLAAAFADYPATRHTVDPDRHIER
                     VTELQELFLTRVGLDIGKVWVADDGAAVAVWTTPESVEAGAVFAEIGPRMAELSGSRLA
                     AQQQMEGLLAPHRPKEPAWFLATVGVSPDHQGKGLGSAVVLPGVEAAERAGVPAFLETS
                     APRNLPFYERLGFTVTADVEVPEGPRTWCMTRKPGA"
     primer_bind     complement(1278..1297)
                     /label=Puro-R
                     /note="Puromycin resistance gene, reverse primer. Also
                     called puro-variant-R"
     primer_bind     1774..1794
                     /label=Puro-F
                     /note="Puromycin resistance gene, forward primer"
     misc_feature    1893..2481
                     /label=WPRE
                     /note="woodchuck hepatitis virus posttranscriptional
                     regulatory element"
     primer_bind     complement(1946..1966)
                     /label=WPRE-R
                     /note="WPRE, reverse primer"
     CDS             complement(2364..2375)
                     /codon_start=1
                     /product="Factor Xa recognition and cleavage site"
                     /label=Factor Xa site
                     /translation="IEGR"
     LTR             2553..2786
                     /label=3' LTR (Delta-U3)
                     /note="self-inactivating 3' long terminal repeat (LTR) from
                     HIV-1"
     polyA_signal    2864..2985
                     /label=SV40 poly(A) signal
                     /note="SV40 polyadenylation signal"
     primer_bind     complement(2901..2920)
                     /label=SV40pA-R
                     /note="SV40 polyA, reverse primer"
     primer_bind     2955..2974
                     /label=EBV-rev
                     /note="SV40 polyA terminator, reverse primer"
     rep_origin      3025..3160
                     /label=SV40 ori
                     /note="SV40 origin of replication"
     primer_bind     3087..3106
                     /label=SV40pro-F
                     /note="SV40 promoter/origin, forward primer"
     primer_bind     complement(3180..3199)
                     /label=T7
                     /note="T7 promoter, forward primer"
     promoter        complement(3181..3199)
                     /label=T7 promoter
                     /note="promoter for bacteriophage T7 RNA polymerase"
     primer_bind     complement(3209..3226)
                     /label=M13 Forward
                     /note="In lacZ gene. Also called M13-F20 or M13 (-21)
                     Forward"
     primer_bind     complement(3209..3225)
                     /label=M13 fwd
                     /note="common sequencing primer, one of multiple similar
                     variants"
     primer_bind     complement(3218..3240)
                     /label=M13/pUC Forward
                     /note="In lacZ gene"
     rep_origin      3367..3822
                     /direction=RIGHT
                     /label=f1 ori
                     /note="f1 bacteriophage origin of replication; arrow
                     indicates direction of (+) strand synthesis"
     primer_bind     complement(3454..3473)
                     /label=F1ori-R
                     /note="F1 origin, reverse primer"
     primer_bind     3664..3685
                     /label=F1ori-F
                     /note="F1 origin, forward primer"
     promoter        3848..3952
                     /gene="bla"
                     /label=AmpR promoter
     CDS             3953..4813
                     /codon_start=1
                     /gene="bla"
                     /product="beta-lactamase"
                     /label=AmpR
                     /note="confers resistance to ampicillin, carbenicillin, and
                     related antibiotics"
                     /translation="MSIQHFRVALIPFFAAFCLPVFAHPETLVKVKDAEDQLGARVGYI
                     ELDLNSGKILESFRPEERFPMMSTFKVLLCGAVLSRIDAGQEQLGRRIHYSQNDLVEYS
                     PVTEKHLTDGMTVRELCSAAITMSDNTAANLLLTTIGGPKELTAFLHNMGDHVTRLDRW
                     EPELNEAIPNDERDTTMPVAMATTLRKLLTGELLTLASRQQLIDWMEADKVAGPLLRSA
                     LPAGWFIADKSGAGERGSRGIIAALGPDGKPSRIVVIYTTGSQATMDERNRQIAEIGAS
                     LIKHW"
     primer_bind     complement(4171..4190)
                     /label=Amp-R
                     /note="Ampicillin resistance gene, reverse primer"
     rep_origin      4984..5572
                     /direction=RIGHT
                     /label=ori
                     /note="high-copy-number ColE1/pMB1/pBR322/pUC origin of
                     replication"
     primer_bind     5473..5492
                     /label=pBR322ori-F
                     /note="pBR322 origin, forward primer"
     primer_bind     5726..5743
                     /label=L4440
                     /note="L4440 vector, forward primer"
     protein_bind    5860..5881
                     /label=CAP binding site
                     /bound_moiety="E. coli catabolite activator protein"
                     /note="CAP binding activates transcription in the presence
                     of cAMP."
     promoter        5896..5926
                     /label=lac promoter
                     /note="promoter for the E. coli lac operon"
     protein_bind    5934..5950
                     /label=lac operator
                     /bound_moiety="lac repressor encoded by lacI"
                     /note="The lac repressor binds to the lac operator to
                     inhibit transcription in E. coli. This inhibition can be
                     relieved by adding lactose or
                     isopropyl-beta-D-thiogalactopyranoside (IPTG)."
     primer_bind     5939..5961
                     /label=M13/pUC Reverse
                     /note="In lacZ gene"
     primer_bind     5958..5974
                     /label=M13 rev
                     /note="common sequencing primer, one of multiple similar
                     variants"
     primer_bind     5958..5974
                     /label=M13 Reverse
                     /note="In lacZ gene. Also called M13-rev"
     primer_bind     5993..6013
                     /label=T3
                     /note="T3 promoter, forward primer"
     promoter        5995..6013
                     /label=T3 promoter
                     /note="promoter for bacteriophage T3 RNA polymerase"
     promoter        6041..6267
                     /label=RSV promoter
                     /note="Rous sarcoma virus enhancer/promoter"
     LTR             6268..6448
                     /label=5' LTR (truncated)
                     /note="truncated 5' long terminal repeat (LTR) from HIV-1"
     misc_feature    6495..6620
                     /label=HIV-1 Psi
                     /note="packaging signal of human immunodeficiency virus
                     type 1"
     misc_feature    7113..7346
                     /label=RRE
                     /note="The Rev response element (RRE) of HIV-1 allows for
                     Rev-dependent mRNA export from the nucleus to the
                     cytoplasm."
     CDS             7531..7575
                     /codon_start=1
                     /product="antigenic peptide corresponding to amino acids
                     655 to 669 of the HIV envelope protein gp41 (Lutje Hulsik
                     et al., 2013)"
                     /label=gp41 peptide
                     /note="recognized by the 2H10 single-chain llama nanobody"
                     /translation="KNEQELLELDKWASL"
     promoter        7753..7993
                     /label=U6 promoter
                     /note="RNA polymerase III promoter for human U6 snRNA"
     primer_bind     7753..7773
                     /label=hU6-F
                     /note="Human U6 promoter, forward primer"
     primer_bind     7924..7943
                     /label=LKO.1 5'
                     /note="Human U6 promoter, forward primer"
     misc_RNA        8023..8098
                     /label=gRNA scaffold
                     /note="guide RNA scaffold for the Streptococcus pyogenes
                     CRISPR/Cas9 system"
     misc_feature    8154..8271
                     /label=cPPT/CTS
                     /note="central polypurine tract and central termination
                     sequence of HIV-1"
ORIGIN
        1 cccgggtgca aagatggata aagttttaaa cagagaggaa tctttgcagc taatggacct
       61 tctaggtctt gaaaggagtg ggaattggct ccggtgcccg tcagtgggca gagcgcacat
      121 cgcccacagt ccccgagaag ttggggggag gggtcggcaa ttgatccggt gcctagagaa
      181 ggtggcgcgg ggtaaactgg gaaagtgatg tcgtgtactg gctccgcctt tttcccgagg
      241 gtgggggaga accgtatata agtgcagtag tcgccgtgaa cgttcttttt cgcaacgggt
      301 ttgccgccag aacacaggta agtgccgtgt gtggttcccg cgggcctggc ctctttacgg
      361 gttatggccc ttgcgtgcct tgaattactt ccacctggct gcagtacgtg attcttgatc
      421 ccgagcttcg ggttggaagt gggtgggaga gttcgaggcc ttgcgcttaa ggagcccctt
      481 cgcctcgtgc ttgagttgag gcctggcctg ggcgctgggg ccgccgcgtg cgaatctggt
      541 ggcaccttcg cgcctgtctc gctgctttcg ataagtctct agccatttaa aatttttgat
      601 gacctgctgc gacgcttttt ttctggcaag atagtcttgt aaatgcgggc caagatctgc
      661 acactggtat ttcggttttt ggggccgcgg gcggcgacgg ggcccgtgcg tcccagcgca
      721 catgttcggc gaggcggggc ctgcgagcgc ggccaccgag aatcggacgg gggtagtctc
      781 aagctggccg gcctgctctg gtgcctggcc tcgcgccgcc gtgtatcgcc ccgccctggg
      841 cggcaaggct ggcccggtcg gcaccagttg cgtgagcgga aagatggccg cttcccggcc
      901 ctgctgcagg gagctcaaaa tggaggacgc ggcgctcggg agagcgggcg ggtgagtcac
      961 ccacacaaag gaaaagggcc tttccgtcct cagccgtcgc ttcatgtgac tccacggagt
     1021 accgggcgcc gtccaggcac ctcgattagt tctcgagctt ttggagtacg tcgtctttag
     1081 gttgggggga ggggttttat gcgatggagt ttccccacac tgagtgggtg gagactgaag
     1141 ttaggccagc ttggcacttg atgtaattct ccttggaatt tgcccttttt gagtttggat
     1201 cttggttcat tctcaagcct cagacagtgg ttcaaagttt ttttcttcca tttcaggtgt
     1261 cgtgacgtac ggccaccatg accgagtaca agcccacggt gcgcctcgcc acccgcgacg
     1321 acgtccccag ggccgtacgc accctcgccg ccgcgttcgc cgactacccc gccacgcgcc
     1381 acaccgtcga tccggaccgc cacatcgagc gggtcaccga gctgcaagaa ctcttcctca
     1441 cgcgcgtcgg gctcgacatc ggcaaggtgt gggtcgcgga cgacggcgcc gccgtggcgg
     1501 tctggaccac gccggagagc gtcgaagcgg gggcggtgtt cgccgagatc ggcccgcgca
     1561 tggccgagtt gagcggttcc cggctggccg cgcagcaaca gatggaaggc ctcctggcgc
     1621 cgcaccggcc caaggagccc gcgtggttcc tggccaccgt cggagtctcg cccgaccacc
     1681 agggcaaggg tctgggcagc gccgtcgtgc tccccggagt ggaggcggcc gagcgcgccg
     1741 gggtgcccgc cttcctggag acctccgcgc cccgcaacct ccccttctac gagcggctcg
     1801 gcttcaccgt caccgccgac gtcgaggtgc ccgaaggacc gcgcacctgg tgcatgaccc
     1861 gcaagcccgg tgcctgaacg cgttaagtcg acaatcaacc tctggattac aaaatttgtg
     1921 aaagattgac tggtattctt aactatgttg ctccttttac gctatgtgga tacgctgctt
     1981 taatgccttt gtatcatgct attgcttccc gtatggcttt cattttctcc tccttgtata
     2041 aatcctggtt gctgtctctt tatgaggagt tgtggcccgt tgtcaggcaa cgtggcgtgg
     2101 tgtgcactgt gtttgctgac gcaaccccca ctggttgggg cattgccacc acctgtcagc
     2161 tcctttccgg gactttcgct ttccccctcc ctattgccac ggcggaactc atcgccgcct
     2221 gccttgcccg ctgctggaca ggggctcggc tgttgggcac tgacaattcc gtggtgttgt
     2281 cggggaaatc atcgtccttt ccttggctgc tcgcctgtgt tgccacctgg attctgcgcg
     2341 ggacgtcctt ctgctacgtc ccttcggccc tcaatccagc ggaccttcct tcccgcggcc
     2401 tgctgccggc tctgcggcct cttccgcgtc ttcgccttcg ccctcagacg agtcggatct
     2461 ccctttgggc cgcctccccg cgtcgacttt aagaccaatg acttacaagg cagctgtaga
     2521 tcttagccac tttttaaaag aaaagggggg actggaaggg ctaattcact cccaacgaag
     2581 acaagatctg ctttttgctt gtactgggtc tctctggtta gaccagatct gagcctggga
     2641 gctctctggc taactaggga acccactgct taagcctcaa taaagcttgc cttgagtgct
     2701 tcaagtagtg tgtgcccgtc tgttgtgtga ctctggtaac tagagatccc tcagaccctt
     2761 ttagtcagtg tggaaaatct ctagcagtac gtatagtagt tcatgtcatc ttattattca
     2821 gtatttataa cttgcaaaga aatgaatatc agagagtgag aggaacttgt ttattgcagc
     2881 ttataatggt tacaaataaa gcaatagcat cacaaatttc acaaataaag catttttttc
     2941 actgcattct agttgtggtt tgtccaaact catcaatgta tcttatcatg tctggctcta
     3001 gctatcccgc ccctaactcc gcccatcccg cccctaactc cgcccagttc cgcccattct
     3061 ccgccccatg gctgactaat tttttttatt tatgcagagg ccgaggccgc ctcggcctct
     3121 gagctattcc agaagtagtg aggaggcttt tttggaggcc tagggacgta cccaattcgc
     3181 cctatagtga gtcgtattac gcgcgctcac tggccgtcgt tttacaacgt cgtgactggg
     3241 aaaaccctgg cgttacccaa cttaatcgcc ttgcagcaca tccccctttc gccagctggc
     3301 gtaatagcga agaggcccgc accgatcgcc cttcccaaca gttgcgcagc ctgaatggcg
     3361 aatgggnnnn nnnnnnnnnn nnnnnnnnnn nnnnnnnnnn nnnnnnnnnn nnnnnnnnnn
     3421 nnnnnnnnnn nnnnnnnnnn nnnnnnnnnn nnnnnnnnnn nnnnnnnnnn nnnnnnnnnn
     3481 nnnnnnnnnn cnnnnnnnnn nnnnnnnnnn nnnnnnnnnn nnnnnnnnnn nnnnnnnnnn
     3541 nnnnnnnnnn nnnnnnnnnn nnnnnnnnnn nnnnnnnnnn nnannnnnnn nnnnnnnnnn
     3601 nnnnnnnnnn nnnnnnnnnn nnnnnnnnnn nncctttgac gttggagtcc acgttcttta
     3661 atagtggact cttgttccaa actggaacaa cactcaaccc tatctcggtc tattcttttg
     3721 atttataagg gattttgccg atttcggcct attggttaaa aaatgagctg atttaacaaa
     3781 aatttaacgc gaattttaac aaaatattaa cgcttacaat ttaggtggca cttttcgggg
     3841 aaatgtgcgc ggaaccccta tttgtttatt tttctaaata cattcaaata tgtatccgct
     3901 catgagacaa taaccctgat aaatgcttca ataatattga aaaaggaaga gtatgagtat
     3961 tcaacatttc cgtgtcgccc ttattccctt ttttgcggca ttttgccttc ctgtttttgc
     4021 tcacccagaa acgctggtga aagtaaaaga tgctgaagat cagttgggtg cacgagtggg
     4081 ttacatcgaa ctggatctca acagcggtaa gatccttgag agttttcgcc ccgaagaacg
     4141 ttttccaatg atgagcactt ttaaagttct gctatgtggc gcggtattat cccgtattga
     4201 cgccgggcaa gagcaactcg gtcgccgcat acactattct cagaatgact tggttgagta
     4261 ctcaccagtc acagaaaagc atcttacgga tggcatgaca gtaagagaat tatgcagtgc
     4321 tgccataacc atgagtgata acactgcggc caacttactt ctgacaacga tcggaggacc
     4381 gaaggagcta accgcttttt tgcacaacat gggggatcat gtaactcgcc ttgatcgttg
     4441 ggaaccggag ctgaatgaag ccataccaaa cgacgagcgt gacaccacga tgcctgtagc
     4501 aatggcaaca acgttgcgca aactattaac tggcgaacta cttactctag cttcccggca
     4561 acaattaata gactggatgg aggcggataa agttgcagga ccacttctgc gctcggccct
     4621 tccggctggc tggtttattg ctgataaatc tggagccggt gagcgtgggt ctcgcggtat
     4681 cattgcagca ctggggccag atggtaagcc ctcccgtatc gtagttatct acacgacggg
     4741 gagtcaggca actatggatg aacgaaatag acagatcgct gagataggtg cctcactgat
     4801 taagcattgg taactgtcag accaagttta ctcatatata ctttagattg atttaaaact
     4861 tcatttttaa tttaaaagga tctaggtgaa gatccttttt gataatctca tgaccaaaat
     4921 cccttaacgt gagttttcgt tccactgagc gtcagacccc gtagaaaaga tcaaaggatc
     4981 ttcttgagat cctttttttc tgcgcgtaat ctgctgcttg caaacaaaaa aaccaccgct
     5041 accagcggtg gtttgtttgc cggatcaaga gctaccaact ctttttccga aggtaactgg
     5101 cttcagcaga gcgcagatac caaatactgt tcttctagtg tagccgtagt taggccacca
     5161 cttcaagaac tctgtagcac cgcctacata cctcgctctg ctaatcctgt taccagtggc
     5221 tgctgccagt ggcgataagt cgtgtcttac cgggttggac tcaagacgat agttaccgga
     5281 taaggcgcag cggtcgggct gaacgggggg ttcgtgcaca cagcccagct tggagcgaac
     5341 gacctacacc gaactgagat acctacagcg tgagctatga gaaagcgcca cgcttcccga
     5401 agggagaaag gcggacaggt atccggtaag cggcagggtc ggaacaggag agcgcacgag
     5461 ggagcttcca gggggaaacg cctggtatct ttatagtcct gtcgggtttc gccacctctg
     5521 acttgagcgt cgatttttgt gatgctcgtc aggggggcgg agcctatgga aaaacgccag
     5581 caacgcggcc tttttacggt tcctggcctt ttgctggcct tttgctcaca tgttctttcc
     5641 tgcgttatcc cctgattctg tggataaccg tattaccgcc tttgagtgag ctgataccgc
     5701 tcgccgcagc cgaacgaccg agcgcagcga gtcagtgagc gaggaagcgg aagagcgccc
     5761 aatacgcaaa ccgcctctcc ccgcgcgttg gccgattcat taatgcagct ggcacgacag
     5821 gtttcccgac tggaaagcgg gcagtgagcg caacgcaatt aatgtgagtt agctcactca
     5881 ttaggcaccc caggctttac actttatgct tccggctcgt atgttgtgtg gaattgtgag
     5941 cggataacaa tttcacacag gaaacagcta tgaccatgat tacgccaagc gcgcaattaa
     6001 ccctcactaa agggaacaaa agctggagct gcaagcttaa tgtagtctta tgcaatactc
     6061 ttgtagtctt gcaacatggt aacgatgagt tagcaacatg ccttacaagg agagaaaaag
     6121 caccgtgcat gccgattggt ggaagtaagg tggtacgatc gtgccttatt aggaaggcaa
     6181 cagacgggtc tgacatggat tggacgaacc actgaattgc cgcattgcag agatattgta
     6241 tttaagtgcc tagctcgata cataaacggg tctctctggt tagaccagat ctgagcctgg
     6301 gagctctctg gctaactagg gaacccactg cttaagcctc aataaagctt gccttgagtg
     6361 cttcaagtag tgtgtgcccg tctgttgtgt gactctggta actagagatc cctcagaccc
     6421 ttttagtcag tgtggaaaat ctctagcagt ggcgcccgaa cagggacttg aaagcgaaag
     6481 ggaaaccaga ggagctctct cgacgcagga ctcggcttgc tgaagcgcgc acggcaagag
     6541 gcgaggggcg gcgactggtg agtacgccaa aaattttgac tagcggaggc tagaaggaga
     6601 gagatgggtg cgagagcgtc agtattaagc gggggagaat tagatcgcga tgggaaaaaa
     6661 ttcggttaag gccaggggga aagaaaaaat ataaattaaa acatatagta tgggcaagca
     6721 gggagctaga acgattcgca gttaatcctg gcctgttaga aacatcagaa ggctgtagac
     6781 aaatactggg acagctacaa ccatcccttc agacaggatc agaagaactt agatcattat
     6841 ataatacagt agcaaccctc tattgtgtgc atcaaaggat agagataaaa gacaccaagg
     6901 aagctttaga caagatagag gaagagcaaa acaaaagtaa gaccaccgca cagcaagcgg
     6961 ccgctgatct tcagacctgg aggaggagat atgagggaca attggagaag tgaattatat
     7021 aaatataaag tagtaaaaat tgaaccatta ggagtagcac ccaccaaggc aaagagaaga
     7081 gtggtgcaga gagaaaaaag agcagtggga ataggagctt tgttccttgg gttcttggga
     7141 gcagcaggaa gcactatggg cgcagcgtca atgacgctga cggtacaggc cagacaatta
     7201 ttgtctggta tagtgcagca gcagaacaat ttgctgaggg ctattgaggc gcaacagcat
     7261 ctgttgcaac tcacagtctg gggcatcaag cagctccagg caagaatcct ggctgtggaa
     7321 agatacctaa aggatcaaca gctcctgggg atttggggtt gctctggaaa actcatttgc
     7381 accactgctg tgccttggaa tgctagttgg agtaataaat ctctggaaca gatttggaat
     7441 cacacgacct ggatggagtg ggacagagaa attaacaatt acacaagctt aatacactcc
     7501 ttaattgaag aatcgcaaaa ccagcaagaa aagaatgaac aagaattatt ggaattagat
     7561 aaatgggcaa gtttgtggaa ttggtttaac ataacaaatt ggctgtggta tataaaatta
     7621 ttcataatga tagtaggagg cttggtaggt ttaagaatag tttttgctgt actttctata
     7681 gtgaatagag ttaggcaggg atattcacca ttatcgtttc agacccacct cccaaccccg
     7741 aggggaccca gagagggcct atttcccatg attccttcat atttgcatat acgatacaag
     7801 gctgttagag agataattag aattaatttg actgtaaaca caaagatatt agtacaaaat
     7861 acgtgacgta gaaagtaata atttcttggg tagtttgcag ttttaaaatt atgttttaaa
     7921 atggactatc atatgcttac cgtaacttga aagtatttcg atttcttggc tttatatatc
     7981 ttgtggaaag gacgaaacac cgatcaggat gagacactac ccgttttaga gctagaaata
     8041 gcaagttaaa ataaggctag tccgttatca acttgaaaaa gtggcaccga gtcggtgctt
     8101 ttttaagctt ggcgtaacta gatcttgaga caaatggcag tattcatcca caattttaaa
     8161 agaaaagggg ggattggggg gtacagtgca ggggaaagaa tagtagacat aatagcaaca
     8221 gacatacaaa ctaaagaatt acaaaaacaa attacaaaaa ttcaaaattt tcgggtttat
     8281 tacagggaca gcagagatcc actttggcgc cggctcgagg ggg
//
