>Addgene plasmid #75567 | TBCK gRNA (BRDN0001149188) | depositor partial sequence | sequence record 143027 | Target Sequence
ATCAGGATGAGACACTACCC
