>Addgene plasmid #75567 | TBCK gRNA (BRDN0001149188) | addgene partial sequence | sequence record 184131 | hU6-F
GTAGAAAGTAATAATTTCTTGGGTAGTTTGCAGTTTTAAAATTATGTTTTAAAATGGACTATCATATGCT
TACCGTAACTTGAAAGTATTTCGATTTCTTGGCTTTATATATCTTGTGGAAAGGACGAAACACCGATCAG
GATGAGACACTACCCGTTTTAGAGCTAGAAATAGCAAGTTAAAATAAGGCTAGTCCGTTATCAACTTGAA
AAAGTGGCACCGAGTCGGTGCTTTTTTAAGCTTGGCGTAACTAGATCTTGAGACAAATGGCAGTATTCAT
CCACAATTTTAAAAGAAAAGGGGGGATTGGGGGGTACAGTGCAGGGGAAAGAATAGTAGACATAATAGCA
ACAGACATACAAACTAAAGAATTACAAAAACAAATTACAAAAATTCAAAATTTTCGGGTTTATTACAGGG
ACAGCAGAGATCCACTTTGGCGCCGGCTCGAGGGGGCCCGGGTGCAAAGATGGATAAAGTTTTAAACAGA
GAGGAATCTTTGCAGCTAATGGACCTTCTAGGTCTTGAAAGGAGTGGGAATTGGCTCCGGTGCCCGTCAG
TGGGCAGAGC
